Addgene plasmid #245074: SIN-cPPT-G1B3-CFP-IRES2-mito-timer-WPRE-miR124T
Purpose: Fluorescent reporters ECFP and Mito-Timer, with miRNA-124 target sequence to repress transgene expression in neurons
Depositing lab: Nicole Déglon. Depositing organization: Centre Hospitalier Universitaire Vaudois (CHUV).
Backbone
  Vector backbone: SIN-LV
  Backbone size w/o insert (bp): 7739
  Vector type: Mammalian Expression, Lentiviral
Growth in bacteria
  Bacterial resistance: Ampicillin, 100 μg/mL
  Growth temperature: 37°C
  Growth strain: NEB Stable
  Copy number: High Copy
Gene/Insert
  Gene/Insert name: mito-Timer and ECFP
  Species: Synthetic
  Insert size (bp): 4246
  Promoter: Human G1B3 promoter
  Cloning method: Unknown
Terms and licenses: Academic/Nonprofit Terms; Industry Terms: Not Available to Industry
How to cite: SIN-cPPT-G1B3-CFP-IRES2-mito-timer-WPRE-miR124T was a gift from Nicole Déglon (Addgene plasmid # 245074 ; http://n2t.net/addgene:245074 ; RRID:Addgene_245074)
