[The description below was written by a language model from this plasmid's Addgene catalogue record and pLannotate feature annotations shown in this document.]
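Description:
SIN-cPPT-G1B3-CFP-IRES2-mito-timer-WPRE-miR124T is a self-inactivating HIV-1-based lentiviral transfer plasmid (SIN-LV backbone) for mammalian expression, roughly 12 kb in total. It is maintained in E. coli through a high-copy ColE1/pUC-type origin and selected with ampicillin via the β-lactamase gene. The backbone also carries remnants of older vector lineages (tetracycline resistance, rop and bom fragments, and an SV40 promoter–gpt–SV40 small t intron/poly(A) unit), which lie outside the LTRs and so are not part of the packaged genome. The viral portion comprises a truncated 5' LTR, the Ψ packaging signal with a gag fragment, the RRE for Rev-dependent nuclear export, the cPPT/CTS element that aids nuclear import of the provirus, and a ΔU3 3' LTR that abolishes LTR promoter activity after integration.

The payload is a bicistronic reporter cassette driven, according to the catalogue entry, by the human G1B3 promoter. The automated annotation does not label this promoter, though an unannotated stretch between the cPPT and the first attB1 site is where it would be expected. ECFP is translated first, flanked by Gateway attB1/attB2 scars. An EMCV IRES then permits cap-independent translation of Mito-Timer, annotated as a COX8 mitochondrial presequence fused to a DsRed-family protein (called DsRed2 by the software). A WPRE follows to enhance transcript stability and expression. The miR-124 target sequences named in the record are not annotated but presumably sit between the WPRE and the 3' LTR. Because miR-124 is abundant in neurons, these sites repress the transgene there, restricting expression to non-neuronal cells. The construct thus serves to mark transduced cells with cyan fluorescence while reporting on mitochondria through the Timer protein.
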