Features (pLannotate 1.2.2; 43 found; start..end, strand, type, name):
    377..634     +  LTR            5' LTR (truncated): truncated 5' long terminal repeat (LTR) from HIV-1
    681..806     +  misc_feature   HIV-1 Ψ: packaging signal of human immunodeficiency virus type 1
    790..1153    +  CDS            HIV-1 gag (fragment): gag protein from human immunodeficiency virus 1; gag
   1299..1532    +  misc_feature   RRE: The Rev response element (RRE) of HIV-1 allows for Rev-dependent mRNA export from the nucleus to the cytoplasm.
   1909..2009    +  CDS            Rev (fragment): human immunodeficiency virus 1 (HIV-1) Rev protein; rev; enhances nuclear export of unspliced and incompletely spliced viral mRNAs
   2028..2145    +  misc_feature   cPPT/CTS: central polypurine tract and central termination sequence of HIV-1
   2175..2193    +  enhancer       CMV enhancer (fragment): human cytomegalovirus immediate early enhancer
   2205..2222    +  misc_feature   MCS (fragment): pUC18/19 multiple cloning site
   3313..3340    +  misc_feature   MCS (fragment): pBluescript multiple cloning site
   3344..3368    +  protein_bind   attB1: mutant version of attB; recombination site for the Gateway® BP reaction BP Clonase™
   3379..3407    +  misc_feature   MCS (fragment): pBluescript multiple cloning site
   3411..3435    +  protein_bind   attB1: mutant version of attB; recombination site for the Gateway® BP reaction BP Clonase™
   3441..4160    +  CDS            ECFP: enhanced CFP mammalian codon-optimized
   4177..4201    -  protein_bind   attB2: mutant version of attB; recombination site for the Gateway® BP reaction BP Clonase™
   4252..4276    -  protein_bind   attB2: mutant version of attB; recombination site for the Gateway® BP reaction BP Clonase™
   4280..4302    +  misc_feature   MCS (fragment): pBluescript multiple cloning site
   4415..4877    +  misc_feature   IRES: internal ribosome entry site (IRES) of the encephalomyocarditis virus (EMCV)
   4891..4965    +  CDS            COX8 presequence: mitochondrial presequence of human cytochrome c oxidase subunit VIII (Rizutto et al., 1989)
   4999..5676    +  CDS            DsRed2: improved tetrameric variant of DsRed fluorescent protein mammalian codon-optimized
   5678..5702    -  protein_bind   attB2: mutant version of attB; recombination site for the Gateway® BP reaction BP Clonase™
   5706..5745    +  misc_feature   MCS (fragment): pBluescript multiple cloning site
   5755..6343    +  misc_feature   WPRE: woodchuck hepatitis virus posttranscriptional regulatory element
   6349..6366    +  misc_feature   MCS (fragment): pUC18/19 multiple cloning site
   6474..6545    +  CDS            nef (fragment): NEF_HV1Z2 - Experimental evidence at protein level: Swiss-Prot protein existence level 1. Extracellular Nef protein targets CD4(+) T-lymphocytes for apoptosis by interacting with CXCR4 surface receptors. From Human immunodeficiency virus type 1 group M subtype D (isolate Z2/CDC-Z34) (HIV-1).
   6547..6780    +  LTR            3' LTR (ΔU3): self-inactivating 3' long terminal repeat (LTR) from HIV-1
   6805..6823    -  promoter       SP6 promoter: promoter for bacteriophage SP6 RNA polymerase
   7051..7330    +  CDS            TcR (fragment): tetracycline efflux protein; tet; confers resistance to tetracycline
   7331..7379    -  misc_feature   bom (fragment): basis of mobility region from pBR322
   7481..7516    -  CDS            rop (fragment): Rop protein, which maintains plasmids at low copy number; rop
   7611..7715    +  promoter       AmpR promoter: bla
   7716..8576    +  CDS            AmpR: β-lactamase; bla; confers resistance to ampicillin, carbenicillin, and related antibiotics
   8747..9335    +  rep_origin     ori: high-copy-number ColE1/pMB1/pBR322/pUC origin of replication
   9518..9574    +  CDS            lacI (fragment): lac repressor; lacI; The lac repressor binds to the lac operator to inhibit transcription in E. coli. This inhibition can be relieved by adding lactose or isopropyl-β-D-thiogalactopyranoside (IPTG).
   9581..9910    +  promoter       SV40 promoter: SV40 enhancer and early promoter
  10110..10229   +  CDS            gpt (fragment): XGPT_ECOLI - Also known as gpp, gxu. Experimental evidence at protein level: Swiss-Prot protein existence level 1. Purine salvage pathway enzyme that catalyzes the transfer of the ribosyl-5-phosphate group from 5-phospho-alpha-D-ribose 1- diphosphate (PRPP) to the N9 position of the 6-oxopurines guanine and xanthine to form the corresponding ribonucleotides GMP (guanosine 5'- monophosphate) and XMP (xanthosine 5'-monophosphate), with the release of PPi. To a lesser extent, also acts on hypoxanthine (PubMed:9100006, PubMed:3886014). Does not ribophosphorylate adenine (PubMed:3886014). From Esch
  10229..10564   +  CDS            gpt (fragment): XGPT_ECOLI - Also known as gpp, gxu. Experimental evidence at protein level: Swiss-Prot protein existence level 1. Purine salvage pathway enzyme that catalyzes the transfer of the ribosyl-5-phosphate group from 5-phospho-alpha-D-ribose 1- diphosphate (PRPP) to the N9 position of the 6-oxopurines guanine and xanthine to form the corresponding ribonucleotides GMP (guanosine 5'- monophosphate) and XMP (xanthosine 5'-monophosphate), with the release of PPi. To a lesser extent, also acts on hypoxanthine (PubMed:9100006, PubMed:3886014). Does not ribophosphorylate adenine (PubMed:3886014). From Esch
  10659..10964   +  CDS            frsA (fragment): FRSA_ECOLI - Also known as yafA. Experimental evidence at protein level: Swiss-Prot protein existence level 1. Catalyzes the hydrolysis of esters (PubMed:15808744). Displays esterase activity toward pNP-butyrate (PubMed:15808744). May stimulate mixed-acid fermentation by acting as a fermentation/respiration switch that down-regulates respiration and up- regulates fermentation rates (PubMed:15169777). From Escherichia coli (strain K12).
  10968..11042   +  CDS            small t antigen (fragment): SV40 (simian virus 40) small t antigen
  11044..11109   +  intron         small t intron: SV40 (simian virus 40) small t antigen intron
  11239..11259   +  CDS            SV40 NLS: nuclear localization signal of SV40 (simian virus 40) large T antigen
  11578..11661   +  CDS            large T antigen (fragment): large T antigen from SV40 (simian virus 40)
  11684..11818   +  polyA_signal   SV40 poly(A) signal: SV40 polyadenylation signal
  11985..329     +  CDS            nef (fragment) (across the origin): NEF_HV1BR - Experimental evidence at protein level: Swiss-Prot protein existence level 1. Extracellular Nef protein targets CD4(+) T-lymphocytes for apoptosis by interacting with CXCR4 surface receptors (PubMed:14990729). From Human immunodeficiency virus type 1 group M subtype B (isolate BRU/LAI) (HIV-1).
>Addgene plasmid #245074 | SIN-cPPT-G1B3-CFP-IRES2-mito-timer-WPRE-miR124T | addgene full sequence | sequence record 488273 | Addgene NGS Result
TGGAAGGGCTAATTCACTCCCAAAGAAGACAAGATATCCTTGATCTGTGGATCTACCACACACAAGGCTA
CTTCCCTGATTAGCAGAACTACACACCAGGGCCAGGGGTCAGATATCCACTGACCTTTGGATGGTGCTAC
AAGCTAGTACCAGTTGAGCCAGATAAGGTAGAAGAGGCCAATAAAGGAGAGAACACCAGCTTGTTACACC
CTGTGAGCCTGCATGGGATGGATGACCCGGAGAGAGAAGTGTTAGAGTGGAGGTTTGACAGCCGCCTAGC
ATTTCATCACGTGGCCCGAGAGCTGCATCCGGAGTACTTCAAGAACTGCTGATATCGAGCTTGCTACAAG
GGACTTTCCGCTGGGGACTTTCCAGGGAGGCGTGGCCTGGGCGGGACTGGGGAGTGGCGAGCCCTCAGAT
CCTGCATATAAGCAGCTGCTTTTTGCCTGTACTGGGTCTCTCTGGTTAGACCAGATCTGAGCCTGGGAGC
TCTCTGGCTAACTAGGGAACCCACTGCTTAAGCCTCAATAAAGCTTGCCTTGAGTGCTTCAAGTAGTGTG
TGCCCGTCTGTTGTGTGACTCTGGTAACTAGAGATCCCTCAGACCCTTTTAGTCAGTGTGGAAAATCTCT
AGCAGTGGCGCCCGAACAGGGACTTGAAAGCGAAAGGGAAACCAGAGGAGCTCTCTCGACGCAGGACTCG
GCTTGCTGAAGCGCGCACGGCAAGAGGCGAGGGGCGGCGACTGGTGAGTACGCCAAAAATTTTGACTAGC
GGAGGCTAGAAGGAGAGAGATGGGTGCGAGAGCGTCAGTATTAAGCGGGGGAGAATTAGATCGCGATGGG
AAAAAATTCGGTTAAGGCCAGGGGGAAAGAAAAAATATAAATTAAAACATATAGTATGGGCAAGCAGGGA
GCTAGAACGATTCGCAGTTAATCCTGGCCTGTTAGAAACATCAGAAGGCTGTAGACAAATACTGGGACAG
CTACAACCATCCCTTCAGACAGGATCAGAAGAACTTAGATCATTATATAATACAGTAGCAACCCTCTATT
GTGTGCATCAAAGGATAGAGATAAAAGACACCAAGGAAGCTTTAGACAAGATAGAGGAAGAGCAAAACAA
AAGTAAGACCACCGCACAGCAAGCGGCCGCTGATCTTCAGACCTGGAGGAGGAGATATGAGGGACAATTG
GAGAAGTGAATTATATAAATATAAAGTAGTAAAAATTGAACCATTAGGAGTAGCACCCACCAAGGCAAAG
AGAAGAGTGGTGCAGAGAGAAAAAAGAGCAGTGGGAATAGGAGCTTTGTTCCTTGGGTTCTTGGGAGCAG
CAGGAAGCACTATGGGCGCAGCGTCAATGACGCTGACGGTACAGGCCAGACAATTATTGTCTGGTATAGT
GCAGCAGCAGAACAATTTGCTGAGGGCTATTGAGGCGCAACAGCATCTGTTGCAACTCACAGTCTGGGGC
ATCAAGCAGCTCCAGGCAAGAATCCTGGCTGTGGAAAGATACCTAAAGGATCAACAGCTCCTGGGGATTT
GGGGTTGCTCTGGAAAACTCATTTGCACCACTGCTGTGCCTTGGAATGCTAGTTGGAGTAATAAATCTCT
GGAACAGATTTGGAATCACACGACCTGGATGGAGTGGGACAGAGAAATTAACAATTACACAAGCTTAATA
CACTCCTTAATTGAAGAATCGCAAAACCAGCAAGAAAAGAATGAACAAGAATTATTGGAATTAGATAAAT
GGGCAAGTTTGTGGAATTGGTTTAACATAACAAATTGGCTGTGGTATATAAAATTATTCATAATGATAGT
AGGAGGCTTGGTAGGTTTAAGAATAGTTTTTGCTGTACTTTCTATAGTGAATAGAGTTAGGCAGGGATAT
TCACCATTATCGTTTCAGACCCACCTCCCAACCCCGAGGGGACCCGACAGGCCCGAAGGAATAGAAGAAG
AAGGTGGAGAGAGAGACAGAGACAGATCCATTCGATTAGTGAACGGATCTCGACGGTATCGGTTAACTTT
TAAAAGAAAAGGGGGGATTGGGGGGTACAGTGCAGGGGAAAGAATAGTAGACATAATAGCAACAGACATA
CAAACTAAAGAATTACAAAAACAAATTACAAAAATTCAAAATTTTATCCGATGTACGGGCCAGATATACG
CGTTGACATTGATTATTGACTAGGATCCGGTACCGAATTCGAGCTCGGTACCAGATCTAACATATCCTGG
TGTGGAGTAGGGGACGCTGCTCTGACAGAGGCTCGGGGGCCTGAGCTGGCTCTGTGAGCTGGGGAGGAGG
CAGACAGCCAGGCCTTGTCTGCAAGCAGACCTGGCAGCATTGGGCTGGCCGCCCCCCAGGGCCTCCTCTT
CATGCCCAGTGAATGACTCACCTTGGCACAGACACAATGTTCGGGGTGGGCACAGTGCCTGCTTCCCGCC
GCACCCCAGCCCCCCTCAAATGCCTTCCGAGAAGCCCATTGAGCAGGGGGCTTGCATTGCACCCCAGCCT
GACAGCCTGGCATCTTGGGATAAAAGCAGCACAGCCCCCTAGGGGCTGCCCTTGCTGTGTGGCGCCACCG
GCGGTGGAGAACAAGGCTCTATTCAGCCTGTGCCCAGGAAAGGGGATCAGGGGATGCCCAGGCATGGACA
GTGGGTGGCAGGGGGGGAGAGGAGGGCTGTCTGCTTCCCAGAAGTCCAAGGACACAAATGGGTGAGGGGA
GAGCTCTCCCCATAGCTGGGCTGCGGCCCAACCCCACCCCCTCAGGCTATGCCAGGGGGTGTTGCCAGGG
GCACCCGATCTTCCTCTTCATGCCCAGTGAATGACTCACCTTGGCACAGACACAATGTTCGGGGTGGGCA
CAGTGCCTGCTTCCCGCCGCACCCCAGCCCCCCTCAAATGCCTTCCGAGAAGCCCATTGAGCAGGCCCGA
TCTTCCTCTTCATGCCCAGTGAATGACTCACCTTGGCACAGACACAATGTTCGGGGTGGGCACAGTGCCT
GCTTCCCGCCGCACCCCAGCCCCCCTCAAATGCCTTCCGAGAAGCCCATTGAGCAGGCCCGATCTTCCTC
TTCATGCCCAGTGAATGACTCACCTTGGCACAGACACAATGTTCGGGGTGGGCACAGTGCCTGCTTCCCG
CCGCACCCCAGCCCCCCTCAAATGCCTTCCGAGAAGCCCATTGAGCAGGCCCGGGCATCGCCAGTCTAGC
CCACTCCTTCATAAAGCCCTCGCATCCCAGGAGCGAGCAGAGCCAGAGCAGGTTGGAGAGGAGACGCATC
ACCTCCGCTGCTCGCGGGGATCCTAGTGGATCCCCCGGGCTGCAGGAATTATCACAAGTTTGTACAAAAA
AGCAGGCTTCGTTTAAACACTAGTGGATCCCCCGGGCTGCAGGAATTATCACAAGTTTGTACAAAAAAGC
AGGCTCCACCATGGTGAGCAAGGGCGAGGAGCTGTTCACCGGGGTGGTGCCCATCCTGGTCGAGCTGGAC
GGCGACGTAAACGGCCACAAGTTCAGCGTGTCCGGCGAGGGCGAGGGCGATGCCACCTACGGCAAGCTGA
CCCTGAAGTTCATCTGCACCACCGGCAAGCTGCCCGTGCCCTGGCCCACCCTCGTGACCACCCTGACCTG
GGGCGTGCAGTGCTTCAGCCGCTACCCCGACCACATGAAGCAGCACGACTTCTTCAAGTCCGCCATGCCC
GAAGGCTACGTCCAGGAGCGCACCATCTTCTTCAAGGACGACGGCAACTACAAGACCCGCGCCGAGGTGA
AGTTCGAGGGCGACACCCTGGTGAACCGCATCGAGCTGAAGGGCATCGACTTCAAGGAGGACGGCAACAT
CCTGGGGCACAAGCTGGAGTACAACTACATCAGCCACAACGTCTATATCACCGCCGACAAGCAGAAGAAC
GGCATCAAGGCCAACTTCAAGATCCGCCACAACATCGAGGACGGCAGCGTGCAGCTCGCCGACCACTACC
AGCAGAACACCCCCATCGGCGACGGCCCCGTGCTGCTGCCCGACAACCACTACCTGAGCACCCAGTCCGC
CCTGAGCAAAGACCCCAACGAGAAGCGCGATCACATGGTCCTGCTGGAGTTCGTGACCGCCGCCGGGATC
ACTCTCGGCATGGACGAGCTGTACAAGTAAAAGGGTGGGCGCGCCGACCCAGCTTTCTTGTACAAAGTGG
TGATTCGAGGGAATTCGCGGCCGCACTCGAGATGGAAGATCTTCCATCTAGACCCAGCTTTCTTGTACAA
AGTGGTGATAATTCGATATCAAGCTTATCGATGCCCCTCTCCCTCCCCCCCCCCTAACGTTACTGGCCGA
AGCCGCTTGGAATAAGGCCGGTGTGCGTTTGTCTATATGTTATTTTCCACCATATTGCCGTCTTTTGGCA
ATGTGAGGGCCCGGAAACCTGGCCCTGTCTTCTTGACGAGCATTCCTAGGGGTCTTTCCCCTCTCGCCAA
AGGAATGCAAGGTCTGTTGAATGTCGTGAAGGAAGCAGTTCCTCTGGAAGCTTCTTGAAGACAAACAACG
TCTGTAGCGACCCTTTGCAGGCAGCGGAACCCCCCACCTGGCGACAGGTGCCTCTGCGGCCAAAAGCCAC
GTGTATAAGATACACCTGCAAAGGCGGCACAACCCCAGTGCCACGTTGTGAGTTGGATAGTTGTGGAAAG
AGTCAAATGGCTCTCCTCAAGCGTATTCAACAAGGGGCTGAAGGATGCCCAGAAGGTACCCCATTGTATG
GGATCTGATCTGGGGCCTCGGTGCACATGCTTTACATGTGTTTAGTCGAGGTTAAAAAAACGTCTAGGCC
CCCCGAACCACGGGGACGTGGTTTTCCTTTGAAAAACACGATGATAATATGGCCACAACCATGTCCGTCC
TGACGCCGCTGCTGCTGCGGGGCTTGACAGGCTCGGCCCGGCGGCTCCCAGTGCCGCGCGCCAAGATCCA
TTCGTTGGGGGATCCACCGGTCGCCACCATGGCCTCCTCCGAGAACGTCATCACCGAGTTCATGCGCTTC
AAGGTGCGCATGGAGGGCACCGTGAACGGCCACGAGTTCGAGATCGAGGGCGAGGGCGAGGGCCGCCCCT
ACGAGGGCCACAACACCGTGAAGCTGAAGGTGACCAAGGGCGGCCCCCTGCCCTTCGCCTGGGACATCCT
GTCCCCCCAGTTCCAGTACGGCTCCAAGGTGTACGTGAAGCACCCCGCCGACATCCCCGACTACAAGAAG
CTGTCCTTCCCCGAGGGCTTCAAGTGGGAGCGCGTGATGAACTTCGAGGACGGCGGCGTGGCGACCGTGA
CCCAGGACTCCTCCCTGCAGGACGGCTGCTTCATCTACAAGGTGAAGTTCATCGGCGTGAACTTCCCCTC
CGACGGCCCCGTGATGCAGAAGAAGACCATGGGCTGGGAGGCCTCCACCGAGCGCCTGTACCCCCGCGAC
GGCGTGCTGAAGGGCGAGATCCACAAGGCCCTGAAGCTGAAGGACGGCGGCCACTACCTGGTGGAGTTCA
AGTCCATCTACATGGCCAAGAAGCCCGTGCAGCTGCCCGGCTACTACTACGTGGACACCAAGCTGGACAT
CACCTCCCACAACGAGGACTACACCATCGTGGAGCAGTACGAGCGCACCGAGGGCCGCCACCACCTGTTC
CTGTAGGACCCAGCTTTCTTGTACAAAGTGGTGATAATTCGATATCAAGCTTATCGATACCGTCGACCTC
GAGGGAATTCCGATAATCAACCTCTGGATTACAAAATTTGTGAAAGATTGACTGGTATTCTTAACTATGT
TGCTCCTTTTACGCTATGTGGATACGCTGCTTTAATGCCTTTGTATCATGCTATTGCTTCCCGTATGGCT
TTCATTTTCTCCTCCTTGTATAAATCCTGGTTGCTGTCTCTTTATGAGGAGTTGTGGCCCGTTGTCAGGC
AACGTGGCGTGGTGTGCACTGTGTTTGCTGACGCAACCCCCACTGGTTGGGGCATTGCCACCACCTGTCA
GCTCCTTTCCGGGACTTTCGCTTTCCCCCTCCCTATTGCCACGGCGGAACTCATCGCCGCCTGCCTTGCC
CGCTGCTGGACAGGGGCTCGGCTGTTGGGCACTGACAATTCCGTGGTGTTGTCGGGGAAGCTGACGTCCT
TTCCATGGCTGCTCGCCTGTGTTGCCACCTGGATTCTGCGCGGGACGTCCTTCTGCTACGTCCCTTCGGC
CCTCAATCCAGCGGACCTTCCTTCCCGCGGCCTGCTGCCGGCTCTGCGGCCTCTTCCGCGTCTTCGCCTT
CGCCCTCAGACGAGTCGGATCTCCCTTTGGGCCGCCTCCCCGCATCGGGAATTCGAGCTCGGTACCTAAT
GGCATTCACCGCGTGCCTTAATTCGAATGGCATTCACCGCGTGCCTTAAACGCGTTGGCATTCACCGCGT
GCCTTAAATGCATTGGCATTCACCGCGTGCCTTAAGGTACCTTTAAGACCAATGACTTACAAGGCAGCTG
TAGATCTTAGCCACTTTTTAAAAGAAAAGGGGGGACTGGAAGGGCTAATTCACTCCCAACGAAGACAAGA
TCTGCTTTTTGCTTGTACTGGGTCTCTCTGGTTAGACCAGATCTGAGCCTGGGAGCTCTCTGGCTAACTA
GGGAACCCACTGCTTAAGCCTCAATAAAGCTTGCCTTGAGTGCTTCAAGTAGTGTGTGCCCGTCTGTTGT
GTGACTCTGGTAACTAGAGATCCCTCAGACCCTTTTAGTCAGTGTGGAAAATCTCTAGCAGCATCTAGAA
TTAATTCCGTGTATTCTATAGTGTCACCTAAATCGTATGTGTATGATACATAAGGTTATGTATTAATTGT
AGCCGCGTTCTAACGACAATATGTACAAGCCTAATTGTGTAGCATCTGGCTTACTGAAGCAGACCCTATC
ATCTCTCTCGTAAACTGCCGTCAGAGTCGGTTTGGTTGGACGAACCTTCTGAGTTTCTGGTAACGCCGTC
CCGCACCCGGAAATGGTCAGCGAACCAATCAGCAGGGTCATCGCTAGCCAGATCCTCTACGCCGGACGCA
TCGTGGCCGGCATCACCGGCGCCACAGGTGCGGTTGCTGGCGCCTATATCGCCGACATCACCGATGGGGA
AGATCGGGCTCGCCACTTCGGGCTCATGAGCGCTTGTTTCGGCGTGGGTATGGTGGCAGGCCCCGTGGCC
GGGGGACTGTTGGGCGCCATCTCCTTGCATGCACCATTCCTTGCGGCGGCGGTGCTCAACGGCCTCAACC
TACTACTGGGCTGCTTCCTAATGCAGGAGTCGCATAAGGGAGAGCGTCGAATGGTGCACTCTCAGTACAA
TCTGCTCTGATGCCGCATAGTTAAGCCAGCCCCGACACCCGCCAACACCCGCTGACGCGCCCTGACGGGC
TTGTCTGCTCCCGGCATCCGCTTACAGACAAGCTGTGACCGTCTCCGGGAGCTGCATGTGTCAGAGGTTT
TCACCGTCATCACCGAAACGCGCGAGACGAAAGGGCCTCGTGATACGCCTATTTTTATAGGTTAATGTCA
TGATAATAATGGTTTCTTAGACGTCAGGTGGCACTTTTCGGGGAAATGTGCGCGGAACCCCTATTTGTTT
ATTTTTCTAAATACATTCAAATATGTATCCGCTCATGAGACAATAACCCTGATAAATGCTTCAATAATAT
TGAAAAAGGAAGAGTATGAGTATTCAACATTTCCGTGTCGCCCTTATTCCCTTTTTTGCGGCATTTTGCC
TTCCTGTTTTTGCTCACCCAGAAACGCTGGTGAAAGTAAAAGATGCTGAAGATCAGTTGGGTGCACGAGT
GGGTTACATCGAACTGGATCTCAACAGCGGTAAGATCCTTGAGAGTTTTCGCCCCGAAGAACGTTTTCCA
ATGATGAGCACTTTTAAAGTTCTGCTATGTGGCGCGGTATTATCCCGTATTGACGCCGGGCAAGAGCAAC
TCGGTCGCCGCATACACTATTCTCAGAATGACTTGGTTGAGTACTCACCAGTCACAGAAAAGCATCTTAC
GGATGGCATGACAGTAAGAGAATTATGCAGTGCTGCCATAACCATGAGTGATAACACTGCGGCCAACTTA
CTTCTGACAACGATCGGAGGACCGAAGGAGCTAACCGCTTTTTTGCACAACATGGGGGATCATGTAACTC
GCCTTGATCGTTGGGAACCGGAGCTGAATGAAGCCATACCAAACGACGAGCGTGACACCACGATGCCTGT
AGCAATGGCAACAACGTTGCGCAAACTATTAACTGGCGAACTACTTACTCTAGCTTCCCGGCAACAATTA
ATAGACTGGATGGAGGCGGATAAAGTTGCAGGACCACTTCTGCGCTCGGCCCTTCCGGCTGGCTGGTTTA
TTGCTGATAAATCTGGAGCCGGTGAGCGTGGGTCTCGCGGTATCATTGCAGCACTGGGGCCAGATGGTAA
GCCCTCCCGTATCGTAGTTATCTACACGACGGGGAGTCAGGCAACTATGGATGAACGAAATAGACAGATC
GCTGAGATAGGTGCCTCACTGATTAAGCATTGGTAACTGTCAGACCAAGTTTACTCATATATACTTTAGA
TTGATTTAAAACTTCATTTTTAATTTAAAAGGATCTAGGTGAAGATCCTTTTTGATAATCTCATGACCAA
AATCCCTTAACGTGAGTTTTCGTTCCACTGAGCGTCAGACCCCGTAGAAAAGATCAAAGGATCTTCTTGA
GATCCTTTTTTTCTGCGCGTAATCTGCTGCTTGCAAACAAAAAAACCACCGCTACCAGCGGTGGTTTGTT
TGCCGGATCAAGAGCTACCAACTCTTTTTCCGAAGGTAACTGGCTTCAGCAGAGCGCAGATACCAAATAC
TGTTCTTCTAGTGTAGCCGTAGTTAGGCCACCACTTCAAGAACTCTGTAGCACCGCCTACATACCTCGCT
CTGCTAATCCTGTTACCAGTGGCTGCTGCCAGTGGCGATAAGTCGTGTCTTACCGGGTTGGACTCAAGAC
GATAGTTACCGGATAAGGCGCAGCGGTCGGGCTGAACGGGGGGTTCGTGCACACAGCCCAGCTTGGAGCG
AACGACCTACACCGAACTGAGATACCTACAGCGTGAGCTATGAGAAAGCGCCACGCTTCCCGAAGGGAGA
AAGGCGGACAGGTATCCGGTAAGCGGCAGGGTCGGAACAGGAGAGCGCACGAGGGAGCTTCCAGGGGGAA
ACGCCTGGTATCTTTATAGTCCTGTCGGGTTTCGCCACCTCTGACTTGAGCGTCGATTTTTGTGATGCTC
GTCAGGGGGGCGGAGCCTATGGAAAAACGCCAGCAACGCGGCCTTTTTACGGTTCCTGGCCTTTTGCTGG
CCTTTTGCTCACATGTTCTTTCCTGCGTTATCCCCTGATTCTGTGGATAACCGTATTACCGCCTTTGAGT
GAGCTGATACCGCTCGCCGCAGCCGAACGACCGAGCGCAGCGAGTCAGTGAGCGAGGAAGCGGAAGAGCG
CCCAATACGCAAACCGCCTCTCCCCGCGCGTTGGCCGATTCATTAATGCAGCTGTGGAATGTGTGTCAGT
TAGGGTGTGGAAAGTCCCCAGGCTCCCCAGCAGGCAGAAGTATGCAAAGCATGCATCTCAATTAGTCAGC
AACCAGGTGTGGAAAGTCCCCAGGCTCCCCAGCAGGCAGAAGTATGCAAAGCATGCATCTCAATTAGTCA
GCAACCATAGTCCCGCCCCTAACTCCGCCCATCCCGCCCCTAACTCCGCCCAGTTCCGCCCATTCTCCGC
CCCATGGCTGACTAATTTTTTTTATTTATGCAGAGGCCGAGGCCGCCTCGGCCTCTGAGCTATTCCAGAA
GTAGTGAGGAGGCTTTTTTGGAGGCCTAGGCTTTTGCAAAAAGCTTGGACACAAGACAGGCTTGCGAGAT
ATGTTTGAGAATACCACTTTATCCCGCGTCAGGGAGAGGCAGTGCGTAAAAAGACGCGGACTCATGTGAA
ATACTGGTTTTTAGTGCGCCAGATCTCTATAATCTCGCGCAACCTATTTTCCCCTCGAACACTTTTTAAG
CCGTAGATAAACAGGCTGGGACACTTCACATGAGCGAAAAATACATCGTCACCTGGGACATGTTGCAGAT
CCATGCACGTAAACTCGCAAGCCGACTGATGCCTTCTGAACAATGGAAAGGCATTATTGCCGTAAGCCGT
GGCGGTCTGTACCGGGTGCGTTACTGGCGCGTGAACTGGGTATTCGTCATGTCGATACCGTTTGTATTTC
CAGCTACGATCACGACAACCAGCGCGAGCTTAAAGTGCTGAAACGCGCAGAAGGCGATGGCGAAGGCTTC
ATCGTTATTGATGACCTGGTGGATACCGGTGGTACTGCGGTTGCGATTCGTGAAATGTATCCAAAAGCGC
ACTTTGTCACCATCTTCGCAAAACCGGCTGGTCGTCCGCTGGTTGATGACTATGTTGTTGATATCCCGCA
AGATACCTGGATTGAACAGCCGTGGGATATGGGCGTCGTATTCGTCCCGCCAATCTCCGGTCGCTAATCT
TTTCAACGCCTGGCACTGCCGGGCGTTGTTCTTTTTAACTTCAGGCGGGTTACAATAGTTTCCAGTAAGT
ATTCTGGAGGCTGCATCCATGACACAGGCAAACCTGAGCGAAACCCTGTTCAAACCCCGCTTTAAACATC
CTGAAACCTCGACGCTAGTCCGCCGCTTTAATCACGGCGCACAACCGCCTGTGCAGTCGGCCCTTGATGG
TAAAACCATCCCTCACTGGTATCGCATGATTAACCGTCTGATGTGGATCTGGCGCGGCATTGACCCACGC
GAAATCCTCGACGTCCAGGCACGTATTGTGATGAGCGATGCCGAACGTACCGACGATGATTTATACGATA
CGGTGATTGGCTACCGTGGCGGCAACTGGATTTATGAGTGGGCCCCGGATCTTTGTGAAGGAACCTTACT
TCTGTGGTGTGACATAATTGGACAAACTACCTACAGAGATTTAAAGCTCTAAGGTAAATATAAAATTTTT
AAGTGTATAATGTGTTAAACTACTGATTCTAATTGTTTGTGTATTTTAGATTCCAACCTATGGAACTGAT
GAATGGGAGCAGTGGTGGAATGCCTTTAATGAGGAAAACCTGTTTTGCTCAGAAGAAATGCCATCTAGTG
ATGATGAGGCTACTGCTGACTCTCAACATTCTACTCCTCCAAAAAAGAAGAGAAAGGTAGAAGACCCCAA
GGACTTTCCTTCAGAATTGCTAAGTTTTTTGAGTCATGCTGTGTTTAGTAATAGAACTCTTGCTTGCTTT
GCTATTTACACCACAAAGGAAAAAGCTGCACTGCTATACAAGAAAATTATGGAAAAATATTCTGTAACCT
TTATAAGTAGGCATAACAGTTATAATCATAACATACTGTTTTTTCTTACTCCACACAGGCATAGAGTGTC
TGCTATTAATAACTATGCTCAAAAATTGTGTACCTTTAGCTTTTTAATTTGTAAAGGGGTTAATAAGGAA
TATTTGATGTATAGTGCCTTGACTAGAGATCATAATCAGCCATACCACATTTGTAGAGGTTTTACTTGCT
TTAAAAAACCTCCCACACCTCCCCCTGAACCTGAAACATAAAATGAATGCAATTGTTGTTGTTAACTTGT
TTATTGCAGCTTATAATGGTTACAAATAAAGCAATAGCATCACAAATTTCACAAATAAAGCATTTTTTTC
ACTGCATTCTAGTTGTGGTTTGTCCAAACTCATCAATGTATCTTATCATGTCTGGATCAACTGGATAACT
CAAGCTAACCAAAATCATCCCAAACTTCCCACCCCATACCCTATTACCACTGCCAATTACCTGTGGTTTC
ATTTACTCTAAACCTGTGATTCCTCTGAATTATTTTCATTTTAAAGAAATTGTATTTGTTAAATATGTAC
TACAAACTTAGTAGT
